Addgene plasmid #126081: pAAV-Ef1a-vCreDIO hChR2(H134R)-eYFP 2.0
Purpose: vCre-Dependent ChR2(H134R)-eYFP with the vLox sites in the reverse orientation
Depositing lab: Karl Deisseroth. Depositing organization: Stanford University.
Backbone
  Vector backbone: pAAV
  Backbone manufacturer: Stratagene
  Backbone size w/o insert (bp): 5581
  Total vector size (bp): 7243
  Modifications to backbone: vLox sites in reverse orientation
  Vector type: AAV
Growth in bacteria
  Bacterial resistance: Ampicillin, 100 μg/mL
  Growth temperature: 37°C
  Growth strain: NEB Stable
  Copy number: High Copy
Gene/Insert
  Gene/Insert name: hChR2(H134R)-eYFP (alt name: Channelrhodopsin fused to YFP)
  Insert size (bp): 1662
  Mutation: H134R
  Promoter: Ef1a
  Tag / fusion protein: eYFP (C terminal on insert)
  Cloning method: Restriction Enzyme; 5′ cloning site AscI (not destroyed); 3′ cloning site NheI (not destroyed)
  Sequencing primers: 5′ GTTAGGCCAGCTTGGCACTTG; 3′ GAATACCAGTCAATCTTTCAC
Terms and licenses: Academic/Nonprofit Terms; Industry Terms: Not Available to Industry
How to cite: pAAV-Ef1a-vCreDIO hChR2(H134R)-eYFP 2.0 was a gift from Karl Deisseroth (Addgene plasmid # 126081 ; http://n2t.net/addgene:126081 ; RRID:Addgene_126081)
