[The description below was written by a language model from this plasmid's Addgene catalogue record and the feature table of its GenBank file.]
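Description:
pAAV-Ef1a-vCreDIO hChR2(H134R)-eYFP 2.0 is an AAV transfer plasmid built on the Stratagene pAAV backbone, used to package a recombinase-dependent optogenetic actuator into recombinant adeno-associated virus. It is about 7.2 kb (the catalogue lists 7243 bp, the held sequence record 7233 bp). In bacteria it is maintained at high copy through a ColE1/pUC-type origin and selected with ampicillin via the bla gene. An f1 phage origin is also present in the backbone. Two AAV2 inverted terminal repeats flank the expression cassette and define the segment that is replicated and packaged into viral particles.

Between the ITRs, the human EF-1-alpha promoter with its intron A is followed by the coding sequence for channelrhodopsin-2 carrying the H134R mutation, a blue light-activated cation channel from Chlamydomonas reinhardtii, fused at its C terminus to enhanced YFP. In the feature table both coding regions lie on the complementary strand, meaning the fusion is inverted relative to the promoter and cannot be expressed as delivered. This is the double-inverted open reading frame (DIO) design: recombination by vCre at the flanking vLox sites flips the cassette into the sense orientation, restricting expression to vCre-expressing cells. The vLox sites themselves are not annotated in the feature table, but the record states that in this "2.0" version they are placed in the reverse orientation. Downstream, a WPRE enhances transcript stability and expression, and a human growth hormone polyadenylation signal terminates the message.

The construct suits light-driven activation and fluorescent labelling of cells defined by vCre expression. Because vCre acts on its own vLox sites rather than on those of other recombinases, it can be combined with them, consistent with the record's reference to INTRSECT 2.0.
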