LOCUS       Exported 7233 bp ds-DNA circular SYN 12-MAY-2021
DEFINITION  vCre-Dependent ChR2(H134R)-eYFP with the vLox sites in the reverse
            orientation.
ACCESSION   .
VERSION     .
KEYWORDS    pAAV-Ef1a-vCreDIO hChR2(H134R)-eYFP 2.0
SOURCE      synthetic DNA construct
  ORGANISM  synthetic DNA construct
REFERENCE   1 (bases 1 to 7233)
  TITLE     INTRSECT 2.0
  JOURNAL   Unpublished
REFERENCE   2 (bases 1 to 7233)
  AUTHORS   .
  TITLE     Direct Submission
  JOURNAL   Exported May 12, 2021 from SnapGene Server 1.1.58
            http://www.snapgene.com
FEATURES             Location/Qualifiers
     source          1..7233
                     /organism="synthetic DNA construct"
                     /mol_type="other DNA"
     repeat_region   1..130
                     /label=AAV2 ITR (alternate)
                     /note="Functional equivalent of wild-type AAV2 ITR"
     promoter        231..1409
                     /label=EF-1-alpha promoter
                     /note="strong constitutive promoter for human elongation
                     factor EF-1-alpha"
     intron          462..1400
                     /label=EF-1-alpha intron A
                     /note="intron upstream of the start codon of human
                     EF-1-alpha"
     primer_bind     1357..1377
                     /label=EF1a-F
                     /note="Human elongation factor-1a promoter, forward primer"
     CDS             complement(1546..2265)
                     /codon_start=1
                     /product="enhanced YFP"
                     /label=EYFP
                     /note="mammalian codon-optimized"
                     /translation="MVSKGEELFTGVVPILVELDGDVNGHKFSVSGEGEGDATYGKLTL
                     KFICTTGKLPVPWPTLVTTFGYGLQCFARYPDHMKQHDFFKSAMPEGYVQERTIFFKDD
                     GNYKTRAEVKFEGDTLVNRIELKGIDFKEDGNILGHKLEYNYNSHNVYIMADKQKNGIK
                     VNFKIRHNIEDGSVQLADHYQQNTPIGDGPVLLPDNHYLSYQSALSKDPNEKRDHMVLL
                     EFVTAAGITLGMDELYK"
     primer_bind     complement(1591..1612)
                     /label=EGFP-C
                     /note="EGFP, forward primer"
     primer_bind     1940..1959
                     /label=EXFP-R
                     /note="For distinguishing EGFP variants, reverse primer"
     primer_bind     2199..2220
                     /label=EGFP-N
                     /note="EGFP, reverse primer"
     regulatory      2262..2271
                     /regulatory_class="other"
                     /note="vertebrate consensus sequence for strong initiation
                     of translation (Kozak, 1987)"
     CDS             complement(2281..3207)
                     /codon_start=1
                     /product="H134R mutant of an N-terminal fragment of
                     channelrhodopsin-2 from the alga Chlamydomonas reinhardtii
                     (Nagel et al., 2005)"
                     /label=ChR2(H134R)
                     /note="blue light-activated cation channel"
                     /translation="MDYGGALSAVGRELLFVTNPVVVNGSVLVPEDQCYCAGWIESRGT
                     NGAQTASNVLQWLAAGFSILLLMFYAYQTWKSTCGWEEIYVCAIEMVKVILEFFFEFKN
                     PSMLYLATGHRVQWLRYAEWLLTCPVILIRLSNLTGLSNDYSRRTMGLLVSDIGTIVWG
                     ATSAMATGYVKVIFFCLGLCYGANTFFHAAKAYIEGYHTVPKGRCRQVVTGMAWLFFVS
                     WGMFPILFILGPEGFGVLSVYGSTVGHTIIDLMSKNCWGLLGHYLRVLIHEHILIHGDI
                     RKTTKLNIGGTEIEVETLVEDEAEAGAV"
     regulatory      3204..3213
                     /regulatory_class="other"
                     /note="vertebrate consensus sequence for strong initiation
                     of translation (Kozak, 1987)"
     misc_feature    3360..3948
                     /label=WPRE
                     /note="woodchuck hepatitis virus posttranscriptional
                     regulatory element"
     primer_bind     complement(3413..3433)
                     /label=WPRE-R
                     /note="WPRE, reverse primer"
     CDS             complement(3831..3842)
                     /codon_start=1
                     /product="Factor Xa recognition and cleavage site"
                     /label=Factor Xa site
                     /translation="IEGR"
     polyA_signal    3980..4456
                     /label=hGH poly(A) signal
                     /note="human growth hormone polyadenylation signal"
     primer_bind     complement(4179..4198)
                     /label=hGH-PA-R
                     /note="Human growth hormone terminator, reverse primer"
     repeat_region   4496..4636
                     /label=AAV2 ITR
                     /note="inverted terminal repeat of adeno-associated virus
                     serotype 2"
     repeat_region   4496..4625
                     /label=AAV2 ITR
     rep_origin      4711..5166
                     /direction=RIGHT
                     /label=f1 ori
                     /note="f1 bacteriophage origin of replication; arrow
                     indicates direction of (+) strand synthesis"
     primer_bind     complement(4798..4817)
                     /label=F1ori-R
                     /note="F1 origin, reverse primer"
     primer_bind     5008..5029
                     /label=F1ori-F
                     /note="F1 origin, forward primer"
     primer_bind     complement(5183..5202)
                     /label=pRS-marker
                     /note="pRS vectors, use to sequence yeast selectable
                     marker"
     primer_bind     5302..5324
                     /label=pGEX 3'
                     /note="pGEX vectors, reverse primer"
     primer_bind     complement(5362..5380)
                     /label=pBRforEco
                     /note="pBR322 vectors, upsteam of EcoRI site, forward
                     primer"
     promoter        5448..5552
                     /gene="bla"
                     /label=AmpR promoter
     CDS             5553..6413
                     /codon_start=1
                     /gene="bla"
                     /product="beta-lactamase"
                     /label=AmpR
                     /note="confers resistance to ampicillin, carbenicillin, and
                     related antibiotics"
                     /translation="MSIQHFRVALIPFFAAFCLPVFAHPETLVKVKDAEDQLGARVGYI
                     ELDLNSGKILESFRPEERFPMMSTFKVLLCGAVLSRIDAGQEQLGRRIHYSQNDLVEYS
                     PVTEKHLTDGMTVRELCSAAITMSDNTAANLLLTTIGGPKELTAFLHNMGDHVTRLDRW
                     EPELNEAIPNDERDTTMPVAMATTLRKLLTGELLTLASRQQLIDWMEADKVAGPLLRSA
                     LPAGWFIADKSGAGERGSRGIIAALGPDGKPSRIVVIYTTGSQATMDERNRQIAEIGAS
                     LIKHW"
     primer_bind     complement(5771..5790)
                     /label=Amp-R
                     /note="Ampicillin resistance gene, reverse primer"
     rep_origin      6584..7172
                     /direction=RIGHT
                     /label=ori
                     /note="high-copy-number ColE1/pMB1/pBR322/pUC origin of
                     replication"
     primer_bind     7073..7092
                     /label=pBR322ori-F
                     /note="pBR322 origin, forward primer"
ORIGIN
        1 cctgcaggca gctgcgcgct cgctcgctca ctgaggccgc ccgggcgtcg ggcgaccttt
       61 ggtcgcccgg cctcagtgag cgagcgagcg cgcagagagg gagtggccaa ctccatcact
      121 aggggttcct gcggccgcac gcgtaagctt tgcaaagatg gataaagttt taaacagaga
      181 ggaatctttg cagctaatgg accttctagg tcttgaaagg agtgggaatt ggctccggtg
      241 cccgtcagtg ggcagagcgc acatcgccca cagtccccga gaagttgggg ggaggggtcg
      301 gcaattgaac cggtgcctag agaaggtggc gcggggtaaa ctgggaaagt gatgtcgtgt
      361 actggctccg cctttttccc gagggtgggg gagaaccgta tataagtgca gtagtcgccg
      421 tgaacgttct ttttcgcaac gggtttgccg ccagaacaca ggtaagtgcc gtgtgtggtt
      481 cccgcgggcc tggcctcttt acgggttatg gcccttgcgt gccttgaatt acttccacct
      541 ggctgcagta cgtgattctt gatcccgagc ttcgggttgg aagtgggtgg gagagttcga
      601 ggccttgcgc ttaaggagcc ccttcgcctc gtgcttgagt tgaggcctgg cctgggcgct
      661 ggggccgccg cgtgcgaatc tggtggcacc ttcgcgcctg tctcgctgct ttcgataagt
      721 ctctagccat ttaaaatttt tgatgacctg ctgcgacgct ttttttctgg caagatagtc
      781 ttgtaaatgc gggccaagat ctgcacactg gtatttcggt ttttggggcc gcgggcggcg
      841 acggggcccg tgcgtcccag cgcacatgtt cggcgaggcg gggcctgcga gcgcggccac
      901 cgagaatcgg acgggggtag tctcaagctg gccggcctgc tctggtgcct ggcctcgcgc
      961 cgccgtgtat cgccccgccc tgggcggcaa ggctggcccg gtcggcacca gttgcgtgag
     1021 cggaaagatg gccgcttccc ggccctgctg cagggagctc aaaatggagg acgcggcgct
     1081 cgggagagcg ggcgggtgag tcacccacac aaaggaaaag ggcctttccg tcctcagccg
     1141 tcgcttcatg tgactccacg gagtaccggg cgccgtccag gcacctcgat tagttctcga
     1201 gcttttggag tacgtcgtct ttaggttggg gggaggggtt ttatgcgatg gagtttcccc
     1261 acactgagtg ggtggagact gaagttaggc cagcttggca cttgatgtaa ttctccttgg
     1321 aatttgccct ttttgagttt ggatcttggt tcattctcaa gcctcagaca gtggttcaaa
     1381 gtttttttct tccatttcag gtgtcgtgag gatccatcaa tttctgagaa ctgtcattct
     1441 cggaaattga gtagctggag caatttgaaa agattgttgt attacctcta gctgcgctta
     1501 tcaatttctg agaagtgtct ttctcggaaa ttgaggcgcg ccctattact tgtacagctc
     1561 gtccatgccg agagtgatcc cggcggcggt cacgaactcc agcaggacca tgtgatcgcg
     1621 cttctcgttg gggtctttgc tcagggcgga ctggtagctc aggtagtggt tgtcgggcag
     1681 cagcacgggg ccgtcgccga tgggggtgtt ctgctggtag tggtcggcga gctgcacgct
     1741 gccgtcctcg atgttgtggc ggatcttgaa gttcaccttg atgccgttct tctgcttgtc
     1801 ggccatgata tagacgttgt ggctgttgta gttgtactcc agcttgtgcc ccaggatgtt
     1861 gccgtcctcc ttgaagtcga tgcccttcag ctcgatgcgg ttcaccaggg tgtcgccctc
     1921 gaacttcacc tcggcgcggg tcttgtagtt gccgtcgtcc ttgaagaaga tggtgcgctc
     1981 ctggacgtag ccttcgggca tggcggactt gaagaagtcg tgctgcttca tgtggtcggg
     2041 gtagcgggcg aagcactgca ggccgtagcc gaaggtggtc acgagggtgg gccagggcac
     2101 gggcagcttg ccggtggtgc agatgaactt cagggtcagc ttgccgtagg tggcatcgcc
     2161 ctcgccctcg ccggacacgc tgaacttgtg gccgtttacg tcgccgtcca gctcgaccag
     2221 gatgggcacc accccggtga acagctcctc gcccttgctc accatggtgg cggccgctgg
     2281 cacggctccg gcctcggctt cgtcttcgac gagagtctcg acctcgatct ccgttccgcc
     2341 gatgttcagt ttggtggttt tgcggatatc tccgtgaatc aatatgtgct cgtggatcag
     2401 gacgcgcagg tagtgtccca acaaccccca acaattttta ctcatcagat caataatcgt
     2461 gtgacctacg gtggagccat agacgctcag gacgccaaaa ccttcgggcc ccaaaatgaa
     2521 gagaattggg aacatacccc agctcacgaa aaacagccat gccatgccgg tcacgacctg
     2581 gcggcaccga ccctttggca cagtatgata accctcgata tatgctttgg cggcgtgaaa
     2641 aaatgtgttc gcgccatagc acaatccaag acaaaagaag atgactttaa catagccggt
     2701 tgccatggcg ctggtagccc cccacacgat agtcccgatg tctgagacaa ggagtcccat
     2761 ggttctcctg ctgtagtcgt tgctcaggcc ggtgaggttg ctcaggcgga taaggatgac
     2821 aggacaagtg agcagccact ctgcatagcg cagccactgc acccggtgtc ctgtggcaag
     2881 gtagagcata gagggattct taaactcaaa aaagaactcg agaatcacct taaccatttc
     2941 aatggcgcac acatagatct cctcccagcc gcatgtagat ttccaggttt ggtaggcata
     3001 gaacatcagc agcaaaatgc tgaatcctgc tgcaagccac tgcaggacat ttgacgcggt
     3061 ctgagcgccg ttcgtgccgc gagattcaat ccatccggca cagtaacatt gatcctcagg
     3121 gaccaggacg gacccgttca ccaccacagg attagtaacg aacaaaagtt cgcgtccgac
     3181 ggcagacaaa gcgccgccat agtccatggt ggctagctca atttccgaga atgacagttc
     3241 tcagaaattg ataagcagac aatcttgtaa tacatgcagc tagtcaagat tgctccagct
     3301 atcaatttcc gagaaagaca cttctcagaa attgagaatt cgatatcaag cttatcgata
     3361 atcaacctct ggattacaaa atttgtgaaa gattgactgg tattcttaac tatgttgctc
     3421 cttttacgct atgtggatac gctgctttaa tgcctttgta tcatgctatt gcttcccgta
     3481 tggctttcat tttctcctcc ttgtataaat cctggttgct gtctctttat gaggagttgt
     3541 ggcccgttgt caggcaacgt ggcgtggtgt gcactgtgtt tgctgacgca acccccactg
     3601 gttggggcat tgccaccacc tgtcagctcc tttccgggac tttcgctttc cccctcccta
     3661 ttgccacggc ggaactcatc gccgcctgcc ttgcccgctg ctggacaggg gctcggctgt
     3721 tgggcactga caattccgtg gtgttgtcgg ggaaatcatc gtcctttcct tggctgctcg
     3781 cctatgttgc cacctggatt ctgcgcggga cgtccttctg ctacgtccct tcggccctca
     3841 atccagcgga ccttccttcc cgcggcctgc tgccggctct gcggcctctt ccgcgtcttc
     3901 gccttcgccc tcagacgagt cggatctccc tttgggccgc ctccccgcat cgataccgag
     3961 cgctgctcga gagatctacg ggtggcatcc ctgtgacccc tccccagtgc ctctcctggc
     4021 cctggaagtt gccactccag tgcccaccag ccttgtccta ataaaattaa gttgcatcat
     4081 tttgtctgac taggtgtcct tctataatat tatggggtgg aggggggtgg tatggagcaa
     4141 ggggcaagtt gggaagacaa cctgtagggc ctgcggggtc tattgggaac caagctggag
     4201 tgcagtggca caatcttggc tcactgcaat ctccgcctcc tgggttcaag cgattctcct
     4261 gcctcagcct cccgagttgt tgggattcca ggcatgcatg accaggctca gctaattttt
     4321 gtttttttgg tagagacggg gtttcaccat attggccagg ctggtctcca actcctaatc
     4381 tcaggtgatc tacccacctt ggcctcccaa attgctggga ttacaggcgt gaaccactgc
     4441 tcccttccct gtccttctga ttttgtaggt aaccacgtgc ggaccgagcg gccgcaggaa
     4501 cccctagtga tggagttggc cactccctct ctgcgcgctc gctcgctcac tgaggccggg
     4561 cgaccaaagg tcgcccgacg cccgggcttt gcccgggcgg cctcagtgag cgagcgagcg
     4621 cgcagctgcc tgcaggggcg cctgatgcgg tattttctcc ttacgcatct gtgcggtatt
     4681 tcacaccgca tannnnnnnn nnnnnnnnnn nnnnnnnnnn nnnnnnnnnn nnnnnnnnnn
     4741 nnnnnnnnnn nnnnnnnnnn nnnnnnnnnn nnnnnnnnnn nnnnnnntnn nnnnnnnnnn
     4801 nnnnnnnnnn nnnnnnnnnn nnnnnnnnnn nnnncnnnnn nnnnnnnnnn nnnnnnnnnn
     4861 nnnnnnnnnn nnnnnnnnnn nnnnnnnnnn nnnnnnnnnn nnnnnnnnnn nnnnnnnnnn
     4921 nnnnnnnnnn nnnnnnnnnn nnnnnnnnnn nnnnnnnnnn nnnnnnnnnn nnnnnncctt
     4981 tgacgttgga gtccacgttc tttaatagtg gactcttgtt ccaaactgga acaacactca
     5041 actctatctc gggctattct tttgatttat aagggatttt gccgatttcg gtctattggt
     5101 taaaaaatga gctgatttaa caaaaattta acgcgaattt taacaaaata ttaacgttta
     5161 caattttatg gtgcactctc agtacaatct gctctgatgc cgcatagtta agccagcccc
     5221 gacacccgcc aacacccgct gacgcgccct gacgggcttg tctgctcccg gcatccgctt
     5281 acagacaagc tgtgaccgtc tccgggagct gcatgtgtca gaggttttca ccgtcatcac
     5341 cgaaacgcgc gagacgaaag ggcctcgtga tacgcctatt tttataggtt aatgtcatga
     5401 taataatggt ttcttagacg tcaggtggca cttttcgggg aaatgtgcgc ggaaccccta
     5461 tttgtttatt tttctaaata cattcaaata tgtatccgct catgagacaa taaccctgat
     5521 aaatgcttca ataatattga aaaaggaaga gtatgagtat tcaacatttc cgtgtcgccc
     5581 ttattccctt ttttgcggca ttttgccttc ctgtttttgc tcacccagaa acgctggtga
     5641 aagtaaaaga tgctgaagat cagttgggtg cacgagtggg ttacatcgaa ctggatctca
     5701 acagcggtaa gatccttgag agttttcgcc ccgaagaacg ttttccaatg atgagcactt
     5761 ttaaagttct gctatgtggc gcggtattat cccgtattga cgccgggcaa gagcaactcg
     5821 gtcgccgcat acactattct cagaatgact tggttgagta ctcaccagtc acagaaaagc
     5881 atcttacgga tggcatgaca gtaagagaat tatgcagtgc tgccataacc atgagtgata
     5941 acactgcggc caacttactt ctgacaacga tcggaggacc gaaggagcta accgcttttt
     6001 tgcacaacat gggggatcat gtaactcgcc ttgatcgttg ggaaccggag ctgaatgaag
     6061 ccataccaaa cgacgagcgt gacaccacga tgcctgtagc aatggcaaca acgttgcgca
     6121 aactattaac tggcgaacta cttactctag cttcccggca acaattaata gactggatgg
     6181 aggcggataa agttgcagga ccacttctgc gctcggccct tccggctggc tggtttattg
     6241 ctgataaatc tggagccggt gagcgtgggt ctcgcggtat cattgcagca ctggggccag
     6301 atggtaagcc ctcccgtatc gtagttatct acacgacggg gagtcaggca actatggatg
     6361 aacgaaatag acagatcgct gagataggtg cctcactgat taagcattgg taactgtcag
     6421 accaagttta ctcatatata ctttagattg atttaaaact tcatttttaa tttaaaagga
     6481 tctaggtgaa gatccttttt gataatctca tgaccaaaat cccttaacgt gagttttcgt
     6541 tccactgagc gtcagacccc gtagaaaaga tcaaaggatc ttcttgagat cctttttttc
     6601 tgcgcgtaat ctgctgcttg caaacaaaaa aaccaccgct accagcggtg gtttgtttgc
     6661 cggatcaaga gctaccaact ctttttccga aggtaactgg cttcagcaga gcgcagatac
     6721 caaatactgt tcttctagtg tagccgtagt taggccacca cttcaagaac tctgtagcac
     6781 cgcctacata cctcgctctg ctaatcctgt taccagtggc tgctgccagt ggcgataagt
     6841 cgtgtcttac cgggttggac tcaagacgat agttaccgga taaggcgcag cggtcgggct
     6901 gaacgggggg ttcgtgcaca cagcccagct tggagcgaac gacctacacc gaactgagat
     6961 acctacagcg tgagctatga gaaagcgcca cgcttcccga agggagaaag gcggacaggt
     7021 atccggtaag cggcagggtc ggaacaggag agcgcacgag ggagcttcca gggggaaacg
     7081 cctggtatct ttatagtcct gtcgggtttc gccacctctg acttgagcgt cgatttttgt
     7141 gatgctcgtc aggggggcgg agcctatgga aaaacgccag caacgcggcc tttttacggt
     7201 tcctggcctt ttgctggcct tttgctcaca tgt
//
